Addgene plasmid #198176: pACT2-μ4
Purpose: Expression of GAL4 transcriptional activation domain (AD)-AP-4 μ4 fusion protein in yeast (yeast two-hybrid assays)
Depositing lab: Juan Bonifacino. Depositing organization: National Institute of Child Health and Human Development (NICHD). Publication: The adaptor protein-1 mu1B subunit expands the repertoire of basolateral sorting signal recognition in epithelial cells. Guo X, Mattera R, Ren X, Chen Y, Retamal C, Gonzalez A, Bonifacino JS. Dev Cell. 2013 Nov 11;27(3):353-66. doi: 10.1016/j.devcel.2013.10.006. PubMed 24229647.
Backbone
  Vector backbone: pACT2
  Backbone size w/o insert (bp): 8117
  Total vector size (bp): 9676
  Vector type: Yeast Expression
  Selectable markers: LEU2
Growth in bacteria
  Bacterial resistance: Ampicillin, 100 μg/mL
  Growth temperature: 37°C
  Growth strain: DH5alpha
  Copy number: Unknown
Gene/Insert
  Gene/Insert name: AP-4 μ4
  Species: H. sapiens (human)
  Insert size (bp): 1568
  Promoter: ADH1
  Tag / fusion protein: GAL4 transcriptional activation domain (AD) fragment (N terminal on backbone); HA tag (N terminal on backbone)
  Cloning method: Restriction Enzyme; 5′ cloning site BamH1 (not destroyed); 3′ cloning site XhoI (not destroyed)
  Sequencing primers: 5′ GAL4 transcriptional activation domain (AD) forward; 3′ GAL4 transcriptional activation domain (AD) reverse
Terms and licenses: Academic/Nonprofit Terms; Industry Terms: Not Available to Industry
Depositor comments: This construct contains 183 bp of 3' UTR. It was subcloned as a combination of a BamH1/SacI and SacI/PstI fragments using a PstI/XhoI adaptor (see publication PMID: 11139587).
How to cite: pACT2-μ4 was a gift from Juan Bonifacino (Addgene plasmid # 198176 ; http://n2t.net/addgene:198176 ; RRID:Addgene_198176)
