[The description below was written by a language model from this plasmid's Addgene catalogue record and pLannotate feature annotations shown in this document.]
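Description:
pACT2-μ4 is a yeast two-hybrid "prey" plasmid built on the pACT2 backbone, an E. coli–yeast shuttle vector of about 9.7 kb in total. In bacteria it replicates from a ColE1/pMB1-type origin, with a pBR322 bom region and a remnant of rop nearby, and is selected through the β-lactamase gene conferring ampicillin resistance. In Saccharomyces cerevisiae it is maintained episomally by the 2μ origin of replication and selected by complementation of leucine auxotrophy with the LEU2 gene, which is driven by its own promoter. Several loxP sites lie downstream of the expression cassette. They belong to the vector rather than the insert, and the record assigns them no function in this construct.

The expression cassette uses the yeast ADH1 promoter and ADH1 terminator to produce a fusion protein. From the N terminus it consists of an SV40 large T antigen nuclear localization signal, the GAL4 transcriptional activation domain, an HA epitope tag (annotated as a fragment of a 3xHA element) and the human μ4 subunit of the adaptor protein complex AP-4 (AP4M1). The insert was placed between BamHI and XhoI sites, both retained, and was assembled from two restriction fragments plus an adaptor. According to the depositor it carries 183 bp of 3′ untranslated sequence after the coding region.

AP-4 is a vesicle coat adaptor involved in cargo selection at the trans-Golgi network. When co-expressed with a GAL4 DNA-binding-domain bait, interaction with μ4 reconstitutes GAL4 activity and activates reporter genes. The associated work on basolateral sorting signal recognition suggests the construct is used to test binding of μ4 to candidate sorting signals.
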