Features (pLannotate 1.2.2; 21 found; start..end, strand, type, name):
     40..80      -  CDS            rop (fragment): Rop protein, which maintains plasmids at low copy number; rop
     80..476     +  promoter       ADH1 promoter: S. cerevisiae ADH1; promoter for alcohol dehydrogenase 1
    522..541     +  CDS            SV40 NLS (fragment): nuclear localization signal of SV40 (simian virus 40) large T antigen
    558..899     +  CDS            GAL4 activation domain: activation domain of the GAL4 transcriptional activator; Saccharomyces cerevisiae GAL4 (truncated)
    912..938     +  CDS            3xHA (fragment): three tandem HA epitope tags
    993..2351    +  CDS            AP4M1: AP4M1_HUMAN - Also known as MUARP2. Experimental evidence at protein level: Swiss-Prot protein existence level 1. Component of the adaptor protein complex 4 (AP-4). Adaptor protein complexes are vesicle coat components involved both in vesicle formation and cargo selection. They control the vesicular transport of proteins in different trafficking pathways (PubMed:10436028, PubMed:11139587, PubMed:10066790, PubMed:11802162, PubMed:20230749). AP-4 forms a non clathrin-associated coat on vesicles departing the trans-Golgi network (TGN) and may be involved in the targeting of proteins from the tra
   2795..2929    +  CDS            ADH1 (fragment): ADH1_YEAST - Also known as ADC1. Experimental evidence at protein level: Swiss-Prot protein existence level 1. This isozyme preferentially catalyzes the conversion of primary unbranched alcohols to their corresponding aldehydes. Also shows activity toward secondary alcohols. From Saccharomyces cerevisiae (strain ATCC 204508 / S288c) (Baker's yeast).
   2933..3120    +  terminator     ADH1 terminator: S. cerevisiae ADH1; transcription terminator for the S. cerevisiae alcohol dehydrogenase 1 (ADH1) gene
   3141..3174    +  protein_bind   loxP: Cre-mediated recombination occurs in the 8-bp core sequence (GCATACAT). Cre recombinase
   3252..3285    +  protein_bind   loxP: Cre-mediated recombination occurs in the 8-bp core sequence (GCATACAT). Cre recombinase
   3329..3362    +  protein_bind   loxP: Cre-mediated recombination occurs in the 8-bp core sequence (GCATACAT). Cre recombinase
   3440..3473    +  protein_bind   loxP: Cre-mediated recombination occurs in the 8-bp core sequence (GCATACAT). Cre recombinase
   3498..3620    +  CDS            NFS1 (fragment): NFS1_YEAST - Also known as SPL1 From Saccharomyces cerevisiae (strain ATCC 204508 / S288c) (Baker's yeast).
   3985..5076    -  CDS            LEU2: LEU3_YEAST - Experimental evidence at protein level: Swiss-Prot protein existence level 1. Catalyzes the oxidation of 3-carboxy-2-hydroxy-4- methylpentanoate (3-isopropylmalate) to 3-carboxy-4-methyl-2- oxopentanoate. The product decarboxylates to 4-methyl-2 oxopentanoate. From Saccharomyces cerevisiae (strain ATCC 204508 / S288c) (Baker's yeast).
   5077..5482    -  promoter       LEU2 promoter: S. cerevisiae LEU2
   5446..5805    +  CDS            RAF1 (fragment): RAF_YEAST - Experimental evidence at transcript level: Swiss-Prot protein existence level 2. Antagonizes transcriptional repression of recombinase FLP by REP1-REP2. May play a role in plasmid partitioning. From Saccharomyces cerevisiae (strain ATCC 204508 / S288c) (Baker's yeast).
   5959..7301    -  rep_origin     2μ ori: yeast 2μ plasmid origin of replication
   7566..7670    +  promoter       AmpR promoter: bla
   7671..8531    +  CDS            AmpR: β-lactamase; bla; confers resistance to ampicillin, carbenicillin, and related antibiotics
   8702..9290    +  rep_origin     ori: high-copy-number ColE1/pMB1/pBR322/pUC origin of replication
   9476..9616    -  misc_feature   bom: basis of mobility region from pBR322
>Addgene plasmid #198176 | pACT2-μ4 | addgene full sequence | sequence record 387540 | Addgene NGS Result
TTACAGACAAGCTGTGACCGTCTCCGGGAGCTGCATGTGTCAGAGGTTTTCACCGTCATCACCGAAACGC
GCGAGGCAGCAACTTCTTTTCTTTTTTTTTCTTTTCTCTCTCCCCCGTTGTTGTCTCACCATATCCGCAA
TGACAAAAAAATGATGGAAGACACTAAAGGAAAAAATTAACGACAAAGACAGCACCAACAGATGTCGTTG
TTCCAGAGCTGATGAGGGGTATCTCGAAGCACACGAAACTTTTTCCTTCCTTCATTCACGCACACTACTC
TCTAATGAGCAACGGTATACGGCCTTCCTTCCAGTTACTTGAATTTGAAATAAAAAAAAGTTTGCTGTCT
TGCTATCAAGTATAAATAGACCTGCAATTATTAATCTTTTGTTTCCTCGTCATTGTTCTCGTTCCCTTTC
TTCCTTGTTTCTTTTTCTGCACAATATTTCAAGCTATACCAAGCATACAATCAACTCCAAGCTTTGCAAA
GATGGATAAAGCGGAATTAATTCCCGAGCCTCCAAAAAAGAAGAGAAAGGTCGAATTGGGTACCGCCGCC
AATTTTAATCAAAGTGGGAATATTGCTGATAGCTCATTGTCCTTCACTTTCACTAACAGTAGCAACGGTC
CGAACCTCATAACAACTCAAACAAATTCTCAAGCGCTTTCACAACCAATTGCCTCCTCTAACGTTCATGA
TAACTTCATGAATAATGAAATCACGGCTAGTAAAATTGATGATGGTAATAATTCAAAACCACTGTCACCT
GGTTGGACGGACCAAACTGCGTATAACGCGTTTGGAATCACTACAGGGATGTTTAATACCACTACAATGG
ATGATGTATATAACTATCTATTCGATGATGAAGATACCCCACCAAACCCAAAAAAAGAGATCTCTATGGC
TTACCCATACGATGTTCCAGATTACGCTAGCTTGGGTGGTCATATGGCCATGGAGGCCCCGGGGATCCGA
GGAGATGCCACCATGATTTCCCAATTCTTCATTCTGTCCTCCAAGGGGGACCCGCTCATCTACAAAGACT
TCCGCGGGGACAGTGGCGGCCGGGATGTGGCCGAGCTCTTCTACCGGAAGCTGACGGGACTGCCAGGAGA
CGAGTCCCCGGTTGTCATGCATCACCATGGCCGTCATTTCATTCACATCAGACACAGCGGCCTCTATTTG
GTGGTCACAACTTCAGAAAACGTTTCTCCCTTCAGCCTCCTAGAACTGCTCTCCAGGTTGGCCACCCTTC
TGGGCGATTACTGTGGCTCCCTGGGCGAGGGGACCATCTCCCGCAATGTGGCTCTGGTATACGAACTCCT
GGATGAAGTGCTGGACTATGGCTATGTACAGACCACATCCACGGAGATGCTGAGGAATTTCATCCAGACG
GAAGCTGTGGTCAGCAAGCCCTTCAGCCTCTTTGACCTCAGCAGCGTTGGCTTGTTTGGGGCTGAGACAC
AACAGAGCAAAGTGGCCCCCAGCAGTGCAGCCAGCCGCCCCGTCCTGTCCAGTCGCTCTGACCAGAGCCA
AAAGAATGAAGTTTTTTTGGATGTGGTCGAGAGATTGTCTGTACTGATAGCATCTAATGGATCCCTGCTG
AAGGTGGATGTGCAGGGAGAGATTCGGCTCAAGAGCTTCCTTCCTAGCGGCTCTGAGATGCGCATTGGCT
TGACGGAAGAGTTTTGTGTGGGGAAGTCAGAGCTGAGAGGTTATGGGCCAGGAATCCGGGTCGATGAAGT
CTCGTTTCACAGCTCTGTGAATCTGGACGAATTTGAGTCTCATCGAATCCTCCGCTTGCAACCACCTCAG
GGCGAGCTGACTGTGATGCGGTACCAACTCTCCGATGACCTCCCCTCACCGCTCCCCTTCCGGCTCTTCC
CCTCTGTGCAGTGGGACCGAGGCTCAGGCCGGCTCCAGGTTTATCTAAAGTTGCGATGTGACCTGCTCTC
AAAGAGCCAAGCCCTCAATGTCAGGCTGCACCTCCCCCTGCCTCGAGGGGTGGTCAGCCTGTCTCAGGAG
CTGAGCAGCCCAGAGCAGAAGGCTGAGCTGGCAGAGGGAGCCCTTCGCTGGGACCTGCCTCGGGTGCAAG
GAGGCTCTCAACTCTCAGGCCTTTTCCAGATGGACGTCCCAGGGCCCCCAGGACCTCCCAGCCATGGGCT
CTCCACCTCGGCCTCTCCTCTGGGGCTGGGCCCTGCCAGTCTCTCCTTCGAGCTTCCCCGGCACACGTGC
TCTGGCCTCCAGGTCCGATTCCTCAGGCTGGCCTTCAGGCCATGCGGCAATGCCAACCCCCACAAGTGGG
TGCGACACCTAAGCCACAGCGACGCCTATGTCATTCGGATCTGAGGCTCCCCAAACGAGGACACGACGGC
CAAGGTGGCAGTTTGTCCCACGGGAGGACAGTCGTTTCTTTTCCAGCCTCCTGGCCTTCGGACTCTGAAT
CTGGGCAGGAAGAGTCCTCAGTCCCAAGACCAGGAGGGGGCAATGGGCCCAGCCTTTCTGTGGTATCTGA
TGCAGGAAGGACTGCAGAACCAATGCCTCGAGAGATCTATGAATCGTAGATACTGAAAAACCCCGCAAGT
TCACTTCAACTGTGCATCGTGCACCATCTCAATTTCTTTCATTTATACATCGTTTTGCCTTCTTTTATGT
AACTATACTCCTCTAAGTTTCAATCTTGGCCATGTAACCTCTGATCTATAGAATTTTTTAAATGACTAGA
ATTAATGCCCATCTTTTTTTTGGACCTAAATTCTTCATGAAAATATATTACGAGGGCTTATTCAGAAGCT
TTGGACTTCTTCGCCAGAGGTTTGGTCAAGTCTCCAATCAAGGTTGTCGGCTTGTCTACCTTGCCAGAAA
TTTACGAAAAGATGGAAAAGGGTCAAATCGTTGGTAGATACGTTGTTGACACTTCTAAATAAGCGAATTT
CTTATGATTTATGATTTTTATTATTAAATAAGTTATAAAAAAAATAAGTGTATACAAATTTTAAAGTGAC
TCTTAGGTTTTAAAACGAAAATTCTTATTCTTGAGTAACTCTTTCCTGTAGGTCAGGTTGCTTTCTCAGG
TATAGCATGAGGTCGCTCTTATTGACCACACCTCTACCGGCATGCCGGTCGAGGGACCTAATAACTTCGT
ATAGCATACATTATACGAAGTTATATTAAGGGTTCCGGATCGCGGCCGCTCGACCTGCAGCCAAGCTAGC
TTGGCTGGACGTAAACTCCTCTTCAGACCTAATAACTTCGTATAGCATACATTATACGAAGTTATATTAA
GGGTTATTGAATATGATCGGAATTGGTCGAGGGACCTAATAACTTCGTATAGCATACATTATACGAAGTT
ATATTAAGGGTTCCGGATCGCGGCCGCTCGACCTGCAGCCAAGCTAGCTTGGCTGGACGTAAACTCCTCT
TCAGACCTAATAACTTCGTATAGCATACATTATACGAAGTTATATTAAGGGTTATTGAATATGATCGGAA
TTGGTCGACTACGTCGTTAAGGCCGTTTCTGACAGAGTAAAATTCTTGAGGGAACTTTCACCATTATGGG
AAATGGTTCAAGAAGGTATTGACTTAAACTCCATCAAATGGTCAGGTCATTGAGTGTTTTTTATTTGTTG
TATTTTTTTTTTTTTAGAGAAAATCCTCCAATATATAAATTAGGAATCATAGTTTCATGATTTTCTGTTA
CACCTAACTTTTTGTGTGGTGCCCTCCTCCTTGTCAATATTAATGTTAAAGTGCAATTCTTTTTCCTTAT
CACGTTGAGCCATTAGTATCAATTTGCTTACCTGTATTCCTTTACATCCTCCTTTTTCTCCTTCTTGATA
AATGTATGTAGATTGCGTATATAGTTTCGTCTACCCTATGAACATATTCCATTTTGTAATTTCGTGTCGT
TTCTATTATGAATTTCATTTATAAAGTTTATGTACAAATATCATAAAAAAAGAGAATCTTTTTAAGCAAG
GATTTTCTTAACTTCTTCGGCGACAGCATCACCGACTTCGGTGGTACTGTTGGAACCACCTAAATCACCA
GTTCTGATACCTGCATCCAAAACCTTTTTAACTGCATCTTCAATGGCCTTACCTTCTTCAGGCAAGTTCA
ATGACAATTTCAACATCATTGCAGCAGACAAGATAGTGGCGATAGGGTTGACCTTATTCTTTGGCAAATC
TGGAGCAGAACCGTGGCATGGTTCGTACAAACCAAATGCGGTGTTCTTGTCTGGCAAAGAGGCCAAGGAC
GCAGATGGCAACAAACCCAAGGAACCTGGGATAACGGAGGCTTCATCGGAGATGATATCACCAAACATGT
TGCTGGTGATTATAATACCATTTAGGTGGGTTGGGTTCTTAACTAGGATCATGGCGGCAGAATCAATCAA
TTGATGTTGAACCTTCAATGTAGGAAATTCGTTCTTGATGGTTTCCTCCACAGTTTTTCTCCATAATCTT
GAAGAGGCCAAAACATTAGCTTTATCCAAGGACCAAATAGGCAATGGTGGCTCATGTTGTAGGGCCATGA
AAGCGGCCATTCTTGTGATTCTTTGCACTTCTGGAACGGTGTATTGTTCACTATCCCAAGCGACACCATC
ACCATCGTCTTCCTTTCTCTTACCAAAGTAAATACCTCCCACTAATTCTCTGACAACAACGAAGTCAGTA
CCTTTAGCAAATTGTGGCTTGATTGGAGATAAGTCTAAAAGAGAGTCGGATGCAAAGTTACATGGTCTTA
AGTTGGCGTACAATTGAAGTTCTTTACGGATTTTTAGTAAACCTTGTTCAGGTCTAACACTACCTGTACC
CCATTTAGGACCACCCACAGCACCTAACAAAACGGCATCAGCCTTCTTGGAGGCTTCCAGCGCCTCATCT
GGAAGTGGAACACCTGTAGCATCGATAGCAGCACCACCAATTAAATGATTTTCGAAATCGAACTTGACAT
TGGAACGAACATCAGAAATAGCTTTAAGAACCTTAATGGCTTCGGCTGTGATTTCTTGACCAACGTGGTC
ACCTGGCAAAACGACGATCTTCTTAGGGGCAGACATTAGAATGGTATATCCTTGAAATATATATATATAT
TGCTGAAATGTAAAAGGTAAGAAAAGTTAGAAAGTAAGACGATTGCTAACCACCTATTGGAAAAAACAAT
AGGTCCTTAAATAATATTGTCAACTTCAAGTATTGTGATGCAAGCATTTAGTCATGAACGCTTCTCTATT
CTATATGAAAAGCCGGTTCCGGCGCTCTCACCTTTCCTTTTTCTCCCAATTTTTCAGTTGAAAAAGGTAT
ATGCGTCAGGCGACCTCTGAAATTAACAAAAAATTTCCAGTCATCGAATTTGATTCTGTGCGATAGCGCC
CCTGTGTGTTCTCGTTATGTTGAGGAAAAAAATAATGGTTGCTAAGAGATTCGAACTCTTGCATCTTACG
ATACCTGAGTATTCCCACAGTTCCTTACCACTCTTTTGTTACTCTATTGATCCAGCTCAGCAAAGGCAGT
GTGATCTAAGATTCTATCTTCGCGATGTAGTAAAACTAGCTAGACCGAGAAAGAGACTAGAAATGCAAAA
GGCACTTCTACAATGGCTGCCATCATTATTATCCGATGTGACGCTGCAGCTTCTCAATGATATTCGAATA
CGCTTTGAGGAGATACAGCCTAATATCCGACAAACTGTTTTACAGATTTACGATCGTACTTGTTACCCAT
CATTGAATTTTGAACATCCGAACCTGGGAGTTTTCCCTGAAACAGATAGTATATTTGAACCTGTATAATA
ATATATAGTCTAGCGCTTTACGGAAGACAATGTATGTATTTCGGTTCCTGGAGAAACTATTGCATCTATT
GCATAGGTAATCTTGCACGTCGCATCCCCGGTTCATTTTCTGCGTTTCCATCTTGCACTTCAATAGCATA
TCTTTGTTAACGAAGCATCTGTGCTTCATTTTGTAGAACAAAAATGCAACGCGAGAGCGCTAATTTTTCA
AACAAAGAATCTGAGCTGCATTTTTACAGAACAGAAATGCAACGCGAAAGCGCTATTTTACCAACGAAGA
ATCTGTGCTTCATTTTTGTAAAACAAAAATGCAACGCGAGAGCGCTAATTTTTCAAACAAAGAATCTGAG
CTGCATTTTTACAGAACAGAAATGCAACGCGAGAGCGCTATTTTACCAACAAAGAATCTATACTTCTTTT
TTGTTCTACAAAAATGCATCCCGAGAGCGCTATTTTTCTAACAAAGCATCTTAGATTACTTTTTTTCTCC
TTTGTGCGCTCTATAATGCAGTCTCTTGATAACTTTTTGCACTGTAGGTCCGTTAAGGTTAGAAGAAGGC
TACTTTGGTGTCTATTTTCTCTTCCATAAAAAAAGCCTGACTCCACTTCCCGCGTTTACTGATTACTAGC
GAAGCTGCGGGTGCATTTTTTCAAGATAAAGGCATCCCCGATTATATTCTATACCGATGTGGATTGCGCA
TACTTTGTGAACAGAAAGTGATAGCGTTGATGATTCTTCATTGGTCAGAAAATTATGAACGGTTTCTTCT
ATTTTGTCTCTATATACTACGTATAGGAAATGTTTACATTTTCGTATTGTTTTCGATTCACTCTATGAAT
AGTTCTTACTACAATTTTTTTGTCTAAAGAGTAATACTAGAGATAAACATAAAAAATGTAGAGGTCGAGT
TTAGATGCAAGTTCAAGGAGCGAAAGGTGGATGGGTAGGTTATATAGGGATATAGCACAGAGATATATAG
CAAAGAGATACTTTTGAGCAATGTTTGTGGAAGCGGTATTCGCAATATTTTAGTAGCTCGTTACAGTCCG
GTGCGTTTTTGGTTTTTTGAAAGTGCGTCTTCAGAGCGCTTTTGGTTTTCAAAAGCGCTCTGAAGTTCCT
ATACTTTCTAGAGAATAGGAACTTCGGAATAGGAACTTCAAAGCGTTTCCGAAAACGAGCGCTTCCGAAA
ATGCAACGCGAGCTGCGCACATACAGCTCACTGTTCACGTCGCACCTATATCTGCGTGTTGCCTGTATAT
ATATATACATGAGAAGAACGGCATAGTGCGTGTTTATGCTTAAATGCGTACTTATATGCGTCTATTTATG
TAGGATGAAAGGTAGTCTAGTACCTCCTGTGATATTATCCCATTCCATGCGGGGTATCGTATGCTTCCTT
CAGCACTACCCTTTAGCTGTTCTATATGCTGCCACTCCTCAATTGGATTAGTCTCATCCTTCAATGCTAT
CATTTCCTTTGATATTGGATCATATGCATAGTACCGAGAAACTAGTGCGAAGTAGTGATCAGGTATTGCT
GTTATCTGATGAGTATACGTTGTCCTGGCCACGGCAGAAGCACGCTTATCGCTCCAATTTCCCACAACAT
TAGTCAACTCCGTTAGGCCCTTCATTGAAAGAAATGAGGTCATCAAATGTCTTCCAATGTGAGATTTTGG
GCCATTTTTTATAGCAAAGATTGAATAAGGCGCATTTTTCTTCAAAGCTCAGGTGGCACTTTTCGGGGAA
ATGTGCGCGGAACCCCTATTTGTTTATTTTTCTAAATACATTCAAATATGTATCCGCTCATGAGACAATA
ACCCTGATAAATGCTTCAATAATATTGAAAAAGGAAGAGTATGAGTATTCAACATTTCCGTGTCGCCCTT
ATTCCCTTTTTTGCGGCATTTTGCCTTCCTGTTTTTGCTCACCCAGAAACGCTGGTGAAAGTAAAAGATG
CTGAAGATCAGTTGGGTGCACGAGTGGGTTACATCGAACTGGATCTCAACAGCGGTAAGATCCTTGAGAG
TTTTCGCCCCGAAGAACGTTTTCCAATGATGAGCACTTTTAAAGTTCTGCTATGTGGCGCGGTATTATCC
CGTGTTGACGCCGGGCAAGAGCAACTCGGTCGCCGCATACACTATTCTCAGAATGACTTGGTTGAGTACT
CACCAGTCACAGAAAAGCATCTTACGGATGGCATGACAGTAAGAGAATTATGCAGTGCTGCCATAACCAT
GAGTGATAACACTGCGGCCAACTTACTTCTGACAACGATCGGAGGACCGAAGGAGCTAACCGCTTTTTTG
CACAACATGGGGGATCATGTAACTCGCCTTGATCGTTGGGAACCGGAGCTGAATGAAGCCATACCAAACG
ACGAGCGTGACACCACGATGCCTGCAGCAATGGCAACAACGTTGCGCAAACTATTAACTGGCGAACTACT
TACTCTAGCTTCCCGGCAACAATTAATAGACTGGATGGAGGCGGATAAAGTTGCAGGACCACTTCTGCGC
TCGGCCCTTCCGGCTGGCTGGTTTATTGCTGATAAATCTGGAGCCGGTGAGCGTGGGTCTCGCGGTATCA
TTGCAGCACTGGGGCCAGATGGTAAGCCCTCCCGTATCGTAGTTATCTACACGACGGGGAGTCAGGCAAC
TATGGATGAACGAAATAGACAGATCGCTGAGATAGGTGCCTCACTGATTAAGCATTGGTAACTGTCAGAC
CAAGTTTACTCATATATACTTTAGATTGATTTAAAACTTCATTTTTAATTTAAAAGGATCTAGGTGAAGA
TCCTTTTTGATAATCTCATGACCAAAATCCCTTAACGTGAGTTTTCGTTCCACTGAGCGTCAGACCCCGT
AGAAAAGATCAAAGGATCTTCTTGAGATCCTTTTTTTCTGCGCGTAATCTGCTGCTTGCAAACAAAAAAA
CCACCGCTACCAGCGGTGGTTTGTTTGCCGGATCAAGAGCTACCAACTCTTTTTCCGAAGGTAACTGGCT
TCAGCAGAGCGCAGATACCAAATACTGTCCTTCTAGTGTAGCCGTAGTTAGGCCACCACTTCAAGAACTC
TGTAGCACCGCCTACATACCTCGCTCTGCTAATCCTGTTACCAGTGGCTGCTGCCAGTGGCGATAAGTCG
TGTCTTACCGGGTTGGACTCAAGACGATAGTTACCGGATAAGGCGCAGCGGTCGGGCTGAACGGGGGGTT
CGTGCACACAGCCCAGCTTGGAGCGAACGACCTACACCGAACTGAGATACCTACAGCGTGAGCTATGAGA
AAGCGCCACGCTTCCCGAAGGGAGAAAGGCGGACAGGTATCCGGTAAGCGGCAGGGTCGGAACAGGAGAG
CGCACGAGGGAGCTTCCAGGGGGAAACGCCTGGTATCTTTATAGTCCTGTCGGGTTTCGCCACCTCTGAC
TTGAGCGTCGATTTTTGTGATGCTCGTCAGGGGGGCGGAGCCTATGGAAAAACGCCAGCAACGCGGCCTT
TTTACGGTTCCTGGCCTTTTGCTGGCCTTTTGCTCACATGTTCTTTCCTGCGTTATCCCCTGATTCTGTG
GATAACCGTATTACCGCCTTTGAGTGAGCTGATACCGCTCGCCGCAGCCGAACGACCGAGCGCAGCGAGT
CAGTGAGCGAGGAAGCGGAAGAGCGCCTGATGCGGTATTTTCTCCTTACGCATCTGTGCGGTATTTCACA
CCGCATATGGTGCACTCTCAGTACAATCTGCTCTGATGCCGCATAGTTAAGCCAGTATACACTCCGCTAT
CGCTACGTGACTGGGTCATGGCTGCGCCCCGACACCCGCCAACACCCGCTGACGCGCCCTGACGGGCTTG
TCTGCTCCCGGCATCCGC
