>Addgene plasmid #198176 | pACT2-μ4 | depositor partial sequence | sequence record 383849 | Full insert sequence and in frame cloning confirmed by sequencing
TATGGCTTACCCATACGATGTTCCAGATTACGCTAGCTTGGGTGGTCATATGGCCATGGAGGCCCCGGGG
ATCCGAGGAGATGCCACCATGATTTCCCAATTCTTCATTCTGTCCTCCAAGGGGGACCCGCTCATCTACA
AAGACTTCCGCGGGGACAGTGGCGGCCGGGATGTGGCCGAGCTCTTCTACCGGAAGCTGACGGGACTGCC
AGGAGACGAGTCCCCGGTTGTCATGCATCACCATGGCCGTCATTTCATTCACATCAGACACAGCGGCCTC
TATTTGGTGGTCACAACTTCAGAAAACGTTTCTCCCTTCAGCCTCCTAGAACTGCTCTCCAGGTTGGCCA
CCCTTCTGGGCGATTACTGTGGCTCCCTGGGCGAGGGGACCATCTCCCGCAATGTGGCTCTGGTATACGA
ACTCCTGGATGAAGTGCTGGACTATGGCTATGTACAGACCACATCCACGGAGATGCTGAGGAATTTCATC
CAGACGGAAGCTGTGGTCAGCAAGCCCTTCAGCCTCTTTGACCTCAGCAGCGTTGGCTTGTTTGGGGCTG
AGACACAACAGAGCAAAGTGGCCCCCAGCAGTGCAGCCAGCCGCCCCGTCCTGTCCAGTCGCTCTGACCA
GAGCCAAAAGAATGAAGTTTTTTTGGATGTGGTCGAGAGATTGTCTGTACTGATAGCATCTAATGGATCC
CTGCTGAAGGTGGATGTGCAGGGAGAGATTCGGCTCAAGAGCTTCCTTCCTAGCGGCTCTGAGATGCGCA
TTGGCTTGACGGAAGAGTTTTGTGTGGGGAAGTCAGAGCTGAGAGGTTATGGGCCAGGAATCCGGGTCGA
TGAAGTCTCGTTTCACAGCTCTGTGAATCTGGACGAATTTGAGTCTCATCGAATCCTCCGCTTGCAACCA
CCTCAGGGCGAGCTGACTGTGATGCGGTACCAACTCTCCGATGACCTCCCCTCACCGCTCCCCTTCCGGC
TCTTCCCCTCTGTGCAGTGGGACCGAGGCTCAGGCCGGCTCCAGGTTTATCTAAAGTTGCGATGTGACCT
GCTCTCAAAGAGCCAAGCCCTCAATGTCAGGCTGCACCTCCCCCTGCCTCGAGGGGTGGTCAGCCTGTCT
CAGGAGCTGAGCAGCCCAGAGCAGAAGGCTGAGCTGGCAGAGGGAGCCCTTCGCTGGGACCTGCCTCGGG
TGCAAGGAGGCTCTCAACTCTCAGGCCTTTTCCAGATGGACGTCCCAGGGCCCCCAGGACCTCCCAGCCA
TGGGCTCTCCACCTCGGCCTCTCCTCTGGGGCTGGGCCCTGCCAGTCTCTCCTTCGAGCTTCCCCGGCAC
ACGTGCTCTGGCCTCCAGGTCCGATTCCTCAGGCTGGCCTTCAGGCCATGCGGCAATGCCAACCCCCACA
AGTGGGTGCGACACCTAAGCCACAGCGACGCCTATGTCATTCGGATCTGAGGCTCCCCAAACGAGGACAC
GACGGCCAAGGTGGCAGTTTGTCCCACGGGAGGACAGTCGTTTCTTTTCCAGCCTCCTGGCCTTCGGACT
CTGAATCTGGGCAGGAAGAGTCCTCAGTCCCAAGACCAGGAGGGGGCAATGGGCCCAGCCTTTCTGTGGT
ATCTGATGCAGGAAGGACTGCAGAACCAATGCCTCGAGAGATCTAT
